Addgene plasmid #67091: pCellFree_G03 RUVBL1
Purpose: Standard for cell-free expression benchmarking.
Depositing lab: Kirill Alexandrov. Depositing organization: University of Queensland. Publication: Performance benchmarking of four cell-free protein expression systems. Gagoski D, Polinkovsky ME, Mureev S, Kunert A, Johnston W, Gambin Y, Alexandrov K. Biotechnol Bioeng. 2015 Aug 24. doi: 10.1002/bit.25814. PubMed 26301602.
Backbone
  Vector backbone: pCellFree_G03
  Vector type: Cell-free expression
Growth in bacteria
  Bacterial resistance: Ampicillin, 100 μg/mL
  Growth temperature: 37°C
  Growth strain: DH5alpha
  Copy number: High Copy
Gene/Insert
  Gene/Insert name: RUVBL1 (alt name: TATA box-binding protein-interacting protein)
  Species: H. sapiens (human)
  Entrez Gene: RUVBL1 (a.k.a. ECP-54, ECP54, INO80H, NMP 238, NMP238, PONTIN, Pontin52, RVB1, TIH1, TIP49, TIP49A)
  Promoter: T7
  Tag / fusion protein: His (N terminal on backbone); EGFP (N terminal on backbone)
  Cloning method: Gateway Cloning
  Sequencing primers: 5′ EGFP-C; 3′ T7 terminal
Terms and licenses: Academic/Nonprofit Terms; Industry Terms: Not Available to Industry
How to cite: pCellFree_G03 RUVBL1 was a gift from Kirill Alexandrov (Addgene plasmid # 67091 ; http://n2t.net/addgene:67091 ; RRID:Addgene_67091)
