[The description below was written by a language model from this plasmid's Addgene catalogue record and pLannotate feature annotations shown in this document.]
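Description:
pCellFree_G03 RUVBL1 is a 4,850 nt cell-free expression plasmid in which the human RUVBL1 open reading frame (also known as pontin, TIP49 or TIP49A) has been placed in the pCellFree_G03 backbone by Gateway cloning. It is propagated in E. coli as a high-copy plasmid through a ColE1/pUC-type origin and selected with ampicillin via the β-lactamase gene and its native promoter. Small remnants of the lac region (lac promoter, operator, CAP site and a lacI fragment) lie on the opposite strand downstream of the expression cassette. They appear to be backbone leftovers rather than functional regulators of the insert.

The expression cassette starts with a T7 promoter, so transcripts are made by T7 RNA polymerase either in a coupled transcription-translation reaction or in vitro. About 170 nt of unannotated sequence separates the promoter from the first coding feature; the record does not say what it contains. The catalogue entry lists backbone-encoded N-terminal His and EGFP tags, although the feature table annotates only EGFP and not the His tag. EGFP is followed by an attB1 fragment, the RUVBL1 coding sequence, attB2 and a T7 terminator, with a short fragment resembling a T7 gene 10-derived solubility tag just upstream of the terminator. The product is therefore an EGFP-RUVBL1 fusion whose yield and integrity can be followed by fluorescence. RUVBL1 itself is an AAA+-type ATPase/helicase that assembles into hexameric rings and is a component of chromatin-modifying complexes such as NuA4. The plasmid was deposited as a standard template for benchmarking and comparing the performance of different cell-free protein expression systems.
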