Features (pLannotate 1.2.2; 14 found; start..end, strand, type, name):
     21..39      +  promoter       T7 promoter: promoter for bacteriophage T7 RNA polymerase
    213..923     +  CDS            EGFP: EGFP is a basic (constitutively fluorescent) green fluorescent protein published in 1996, derived from Aequorea victoria. It is reported to be a rapidly-maturing weak dimer with moderate acid sensitivity.
    949..966     +  protein_bind   attB1 (fragment): mutant version of attB; core recombination site for the Gateway® BP reaction BP Clonase™
    972..2339    +  CDS            RUVBL1: RUVB1_HUMAN - Also known as INO80H, NMP238, TIP49, TIP49A. Experimental evidence at protein level: Swiss-Prot protein existence level 1. Possesses single-stranded DNA-stimulated ATPase and ATP- dependent DNA helicase (3' to 5') activity; hexamerization is thought to be critical for ATP hydrolysis and adjacent subunits in the ring- like structure contribute to the ATPase activity (PubMed:17157868). Component of the NuA4 histone acetyltransferase complex which is involved in transcriptional activation of select genes principally by acetylation of nucleosomal histones H4 and H2A (PubMed:14966270)
   2342..2365    -  protein_bind   attB2: mutant version of attB; recombination site for the Gateway® BP reaction BP Clonase™
   2540..2571    +  CDS            SET1 (fragment): solubility-enhancement tag derived from T7 phage gene 10B
   2589..2635    +  terminator     T7 terminator: transcription terminator for bacteriophage T7 RNA polymerase
   2737..2753    -  protein_bind   lac operator: The lac repressor binds to the lac operator to inhibit transcription in E. coli. This inhibition can be relieved by adding lactose or isopropyl-β-D-thiogalactopyranoside (IPTG). lac repressor encoded by lacI
   2761..2791    -  promoter       lac promoter: promoter for the E. coli lac operon
   2806..2827    -  protein_bind   CAP binding site: CAP binding activates transcription in the presence of cAMP. E. coli catabolite activator protein
   2840..2932    -  CDS            lacI (fragment): lac repressor; lacI; The lac repressor binds to the lac operator to inhibit transcription in E. coli. This inhibition can be relieved by adding lactose or isopropyl-β-D-thiogalactopyranoside (IPTG).
   3115..3703    -  rep_origin     ori: high-copy-number ColE1/pMB1/pBR322/pUC origin of replication
   3874..4734    -  CDS            AmpR: β-lactamase; bla; confers resistance to ampicillin, carbenicillin, and related antibiotics
   4735..4839    -  promoter       AmpR promoter: bla
>Addgene plasmid #67091 | pCellFree_G03 RUVBL1 | addgene full sequence | sequence record 374367 | Addgene NGS Result
GAAAAGTGCCACCTGACGTCTAATACGACTCACTATAGGGACATCTTAAGTTTATTTTATTTTATTTTAT
TTTATTTTATTTTATTTTATTTTATTTTATTTTATTTTATTTAACCATGACAGTAATGTATAAAGTCTGT
AAAGACATTAAACACGTAAGTGAAACCATGGGCACCTCTGGTCACCACCATCACCACCATCACCACGGCA
CAAGCAAGGGCGAGGAGCTGTTCACCGGGGTGGTGCCCATCCTGGTCGAGCTGGACGGCGACGTAAACGG
CCACAAGTTCAGCGTGTCCGGCGAGGGCGAGGGCGATGCCACCTACGGCAAGCTGACCCTGAAGTTCATC
TGCACCACCGGCAAGCTGCCCGTGCCCTGGCCCACCCTCGTGACCACCCTGACCTACGGCGTGCAGTGCT
TCAGCCGCTACCCCGACCACATGAAGCAGCACGACTTCTTCAAGTCCGCCATGCCCGAAGGCTACGTCCA
GGAGCGCACCATCTTCTTCAAGGACGACGGCAACTACAAGACCCGCGCCGAGGTGAAGTTCGAGGGCGAC
ACCCTGGTGAACCGCATCGAGCTGAAGGGCATCGACTTCAAGGAGGACGGCAACATCCTGGGGCACAAGC
TGGAGTACAACTACAACAGCCACAACGTCTATATCATGGCCGACAAGCAGAAGAACGGCATCAAGGTGAA
CTTCAAGATCCGCCACAACATCGAGGACGGCAGCGTGCAGCTCGCCGACCACTACCAGCAGAACACCCCC
ATCGGCGACGGCCCCGTGCTGCTGCCCGACAACCACTACCTGAGCACCCAGTCCGCCCTGAGCAAAGACC
CCAACGAGAAGCGCGATCACATGGTCCTGCTGGAGTTCGTGACCGCCGCCGGGATCACTCTCGGCATGGA
CGAGCTATACAAGCTGGAGGTGCTCTTCCAGGGTCCGACAAGTTTGTACAAAAAAGTTGGCTTGAAGATT
GAGGAGGTGAAGAGCACTACGAAGACGCAGCGCATCGCCTCCCACAGCCACGTGAAAGGGCTGGGGCTGG
ACGAGAGCGGCTTGGCCAAGCAGGCGGCCTCAGGGCTTGTGGGCCAGGAGAACGCGCGAGAGGCATGTGG
CGTCATAGTAGAATTAATCAAAAGCAAGAAAATGGCTGGAAGAGCTGTCTTGTTGGCAGGACCTCCTGGA
ACTGGCAAGACAGCTCTGGCTCTGGCTATTGCTCAGGAGCTGGGTAGTAAGGTCCCCTTCTGCCCAATGG
TGGGGAGTGAAGTTTACTCAACTGAGATCAAGAAGACAGAGGTGCTGATGGAGAACTTCCGCAGGGCCAT
TGGGCTGCGAATAAAGGAGACCAAGGAAGTTTATGAAGGTGAAGTCACAGAGCTAACTCCGTGTGAGACA
GAGAATCCCATGGGAGGATATGGCAAAACCATTAGCCATGTGATCATAGGACTCAAAACAGCCAAAGGAA
CCAAACAGTTGAAACTGGACCCCAGCATTTTTGAAAGTTTGCAGAAAGAGCGAGTAGAAGCTGGAGATGT
GATTTACATTGAAGCCAACAGTGGGGCCGTGAAGAGGCAGGGCAGGTGTGATACCTATGCCACAGAATTC
GACCTTGAAGCTGAAGAGTATGTCCCCTTGCCAAAAGGGGATGTGCACAAAAAGAAAGAAATCATCCAAG
ATGTGACCTTGCATGACTTGGATGTGGCTAATGCGCGGCCCCAGGGGGGACAAGATATCCTGTCCATGAT
GGGCCAGCTAATGAAGCCAAAGAAGACAGAAATCACAGACAAACTTCGAGGGGAGATTAATAAGGTGGTG
AACAAGTACATCGACCAGGGCATTGCTGAGCTGGTCCCGGGTGTGCTGTTTGTTGATGAGGTCCACATGC
TGGACATTGAGTGCTTCACCTACCTGCACCGCGCCCTGGAGTCTTCTATCGCTCCCATCGTCATCTTTGC
ATCCAACCGAGGCAACTGTGTCATCAGAGGCACTGAGGACATCACATCCCCTCACGGCATCCCTCTTGAC
CTTCTGGACCGAGTGATGATAATCCGGACCATGCTGTATACTCCACAGGAAATGAAACAGATCATTAAAA
TCCGTGCCCAGACGGAAGGAATCAACATCAGTGAGGAGGCACTGAACCACCTGGGGGAGATTGGCACCAA
GACCACACTGAGGTACTCAGTGCAGCTGCTGACCCCGGCCAACTTGCTTGCTAAAATCAACGGGAAGGAC
AGCATTGAGAAAGAGCATGTCGAAGAGATCAGTGAACTTTTCTATGATGCCAAGTCCTCCGCCAAAATCC
TGGCTGACCAGCAGGATAAGTACATGAAGTGCCCAACTTTCTTGTACAAAGTGGTGTAAGCGGCCGCCCT
CCTCCTCCTTTCTTGTTCCTTTCACGTCGCCTTCTCGGTTGTAGCTGGCAGACGACGAGTCTTACTTTTA
CGTGTACTTCTCTATAGATGATGTATGATCTCTCTGCATGCGTGTTCGTGCATGTGTCCGTGTGTTGGGT
ACGCGTGGTACCCTGCAGGAAGGAAGCTGAGTTGGCTGCTGCCACCGCTGAGCAATAACTAGTAATTACT
AGCATAACCCCTTGGGGCCTCTAAACGGGTCTTGAGGGGGTTTTTTGCTGAAAGGAGGACAGCTGATGAT
TGTCATGCTTGCCATCTGTTTTCTTGCAAGGTCAGAGGAATTCGTAATCATGGTCATAGCTGTTTCCTGT
GTGAAATTGTTATCCGCTCACAATTCCACACAACATACGAGCCGGAAGCATAAAGTGTAAAGCCTGGGGT
GCCTAATGAGTGAGCTAACTCACATTAATTGCGTTGCGCTCACTGCCCGCTTTCCAGTCGGGAAACCTGT
CGTGCCAGCTGCATTAATGAATCGGCCAACGCGCGGGGAGAGGCGGTTTGCGTATTGGGCGCTCTTCCGC
TTCCTCGCTCACTGACTCGCTGCGCTCGGTCGTTCGGCTGCGGCGAGCGGTATCAGCTCACTCAAAGGCG
GTAATACGGTTATCCACAGAATCAGGGGATAACGCAGGAAAGAACATGTGAGCAAAAGGCCAGCAAAAGG
CCAGGAACCGTAAAAAGGCCGCGTTGCTGGCGTTTTTCCATAGGCTCCGCCCCCCTGACGAGCATCACAA
AAATCGACGCTCAAGTCAGAGGTGGCGAAACCCGACAGGACTATAAAGATACCAGGCGTTTCCCCCTGGA
AGCTCCCTCGTGCGCTCTCCTGTTCCGACCCTGCCGCTTACCGGATACCTGTCCGCCTTTCTCCCTTCGG
GAAGCGTGGCGCTTTCTCATAGCTCACGCTGTAGGTATCTCAGTTCGGTGTAGGTCGTTCGCTCCAAGCT
GGGCTGTGTGCACGAACCCCCCGTTCAGCCCGACCGCTGCGCCTTATCCGGTAACTATCGTCTTGAGTCC
AACCCGGTAAGACACGACTTATCGCCACTGGCAGCAGCCACTGGTAACAGGATTAGCAGAGCGAGGTATG
TAGGCGGTGCTACAGAGTTCTTGAAGTGGTGGCCTAACTACGGCTACACTAGAAGAACAGTATTTGGTAT
CTGCGCTCTGCTGAAGCCAGTTACCTTCGGAAAAAGAGTTGGTAGCTCTTGATCCGGCAAACAAACCACC
GCTGGTAGCGGTGGTTTTTTTGTTTGCAAGCAGCAGATTACGCGCAGAAAAAAAGGATCTCAAGAGGATC
CTTTGATCTTTTCTACGGGGTCTGACGCTCAGTGGAACGAAAACTCACGTTAAGGGATTTTGGTCATGAG
ATTATCAAAAAGGATCTTCACCTAGATCCTTTTAAATTAAAAATGAAGTTTTAAATCAATCTAAAGTATA
TATGAGTAAACTTGGTCTGACAGTTACCAATGCTTAATCAGTGAGGCACCTATCTCAGCGATCTGTCTAG
TTCGTTCATCCATAGTTGCCTGACTCCCCGTCGTGTAGATAACTACGATACGGGAGGGCTTACCATCTGG
CCCCAGTGCTGCAATGATACCGCGAGACCCACGCTCACCGGCTCCAGATTTATCAGCAATAAACCAGCCA
GCCGGAAGGGCCGAGCGCAGAAGTGGTCCTGCAACTTTATCCGCCTCCATCCAGTCTATTAATTGTTGCC
GGGAAGCTAGAGTAAGTAGTTCGCCAGTTAATAGTTTGCGCAACGTTGTTGCCATTGCTACAGGCATCGT
GGTGTCACGCTCGTCGTTTGGTATGGCTTCATTCAGCTCCGGTTCCCAACGATCAAGGCGAGTTACATGA
TCCCCCATGTTGTGCAAAAAAGCGGTTAGCTCCTTCGGTCCTCCGATCGTTGTCAGAAGTAAGTTGGCCG
CAGTGTTATCACTCATGGTTATGGCAGCACTGCATAATTCTCTTACTGTCATGCCATCCGTAAGATGCTT
TTCTGTGACTGGTGAGTACTCAACCAAGTCATTCTGAGAATAGTGTATGCGGCGACCGAGTTGCTCTTGC
CCGGCGTCAATACGGGATAATACCGCGCCACATAGCAGAACTTTAAAAGTGCTCATCATTGGAAAACGTT
CTTCGGGGCGAAAACTCTCAAGGATCTTACCGCTGTTGAGATCCAGTTCGATGTAACCCACTCGTGCACC
CAACTGATCTTCAGCATCTTTTACTTTCACCAGCGTTTCTGGGTGAGCAAAAACAGGAAGGCAAAATGCC
GCAAAAAAGGGAATAAGGGCGACACGGAAATGTTGAATACTCATACTCTTCCTTTTTCAATATTATTGAA
GCATTTATCAGGGTTATTGTCTCATGAGCGGATACATATTTGAATGTATTTAGAAAAATAAACAAATAGG
GGTTCCGCGCACATTTCCCC
