>Addgene plasmid #67091 | pCellFree_G03 RUVBL1 | addgene partial sequence | sequence record 119640 | EGFP-N 5'-CGTCGCCGTCCAGCTCGACCAG-3'
CTCGCCCTTGCTTGTGCCGTGGTGATGGTGGTGATGGTGGTGACCAGAGGTGCCCATGGTTTCACTTACG
TGTTTAATGTCTTTACAGACTTTATACATTACTGTCATGGTTAAATAAAATAAAATAAAATAAAATAAAA
TAAAATAAAATAAAATAAAATAAAATAAAATAAACTTAAGATGTCCCTATAGTGAGTCGTATTAGACGTC
AGGTGGCACTTTTCGGGGAAATGTGCGCGGAACCCCTATTTGTTTATTTTTCTAAATACATTCAAATATG
TATCCGCTCATGAGACAATAACCCTGATAAATGCTTCAATAATATTGAAAAAGGAAGAGTATGAGTATTC
AACATTTCCGTGTCGCCCTTATTCCCTTTTTTGCGGCATTTTGCCTTCCTGTTTTTGCTCACCCAGAAAC
GCTGGTGAAAGTAAAAGATGCTGAAGATCAGTTGGGTGCACGAGTGGGTTACATCGAACTGGATCTCAAC
AGCGGTAAGATCCTTGAGAGTTTTCGCCCCGAAGAACGTTTTCCAATGATGAGCACTTTTAAAGTTCTGC
TATGTGGCGCGGTATTATCCCGTATTGACGCCGGGCAAGAGCAACTCGGTCGCCGCATACACTATTCTCA
GAATGACTTGGTTGAGTACTCACCAGTCACAGAAAAGCATCTTACGGATGGCATGACAGTAAGAGAATTA
TGCAGTGCTGCCATAACCATGAGTGATAACACTGCGGCCAACTTACTTCTGACAACGATCGGAGGACCGA
AGGAGCTAACCGCTTTTTTGCACAACATGGGGGATCATGTAACTCGCCTTGATCGTTGGGAACCGGAGCT
GAATGAAGCCATACCAAACGACGAGCGTGACACCACGATGCCTGTAGCAATGGCAACAACGTTGCGCAAA
CTATTAACTGGCGAACTACTTACTCTAGCTTCCCGGCAACAATTAATAGACTGGATGGAGGCGGATAAAG
TTGCAGGACCACTTCTGCGCTCGGCCCTTCCGGCTGGCTGGTTTATTGCTGATAAATCTGGA
