>Addgene plasmid #67091 | pCellFree_G03 RUVBL1 | addgene partial sequence | sequence record 119642 | T7term 5'-GCTAGTTATTGCTCAGCGG-3'
CTGCAGGGTACCACGCGTACCCAACACACGGACACATGCACGAACACGCATGCAGAGAGATCATACATCA
TCTATAGAGAAGTACACGTAAAAGTAAGACTCGTCGTCTGCCAGCTACAACCGAGAAGGCGACGTGAAAG
GAACAAGAAAGGAGGAGGAGGGCGGCCGCTTACACCACTTTGTACAAGAAAGTTGGGCACTTCATGTACT
TATCCTGCTGGTCAGCCAGGATTTTGGCGGAGGACTTGGCATCATAGAAAAGTTCACTGATCTCTTCGAC
ATGCTCTTTCTCAATGCTGTCCTTCCCGTTGATTTTAGCAAGCAAGTTGGCCGGGGTCAGCAGCTGCACT
GAGTACCTCAGTGTGGTCTTGGTGCCAATCTCCCCCAGGTGGTTCAGTGCCTCCTCACTGATGTTGATTC
CTTCCGTCTGGGCACGGATTTTAATGATCTGTTTCATTTCCTGTGGAGTATACAGCATGGTCCGGATTAT
CATCACTCGGTCCAGAAGGTCAAGAGGGATGCCGTGAGGGGATGTGATGTCCTCAGTGCCTCTGATGACA
CAGTTGCCTCGGTTGGATGCAAAGATGACGATGGGAGCGATAGAAGACTCCAGGGCGCGGTGCAGGTAGG
TGAAGCACTCAATGTCCAGCATGTGGACCTCATCAACAAACAGCACACCCGGGACCAGCTCAGCAATGCC
CTGGTCGATGTACTTGTTCACCACCTTATTAATCTCCCCTCGAAGTTTGTCTGTGATTTCTGTCTTCTTT
GGCTTCATTAGCTGGCCCATCATGGACAGGATATCTTGTCCCCCCTGGGGCCGCGCATTAGCCACATCCA
AGTCATGCAAGGTCACATCTTGGATGATTTCTTTCTTTTTGTGCACATCCCCTTTTGGCAAGGGGACATA
CTCTTCAGCTTCAAGGTCGAATTCTGTGGCATAGGTATCACACCTGCCCTGCCTCTTCACGGCCCCACTG
TTGGCTTCAATGTAAATCACATCTCCAGCTTCTACTCGCTCTTTCTGCAAACTTTCAAAA
